>Addgene plasmid #109639 | actc1b-mKate2-rab3db | depositor full sequence | sequence record 206576 | Full Sequence
CCACCTAAATTGTAAGCGTTAATATTTTGTTAAAATTCGCGTTAAATTTTTGTTAAATCAGCTCATTTTT
TAACCAATAGGCCGAAATCGGCAAAATCCCTTATAAATCAAAAGAATAGACCGAGATAGGGT
[37 nt withheld, positions 133-169]
AAAGAACGTGGACTCCAACGTCAAAGG
[32 nt withheld, positions 197-228]
GCTGGCTAAGAACTCATCAGCCTCCCCGGTCCATCTACCCACGTACCAATGCACCAATTGGCCACAATGA
CGGCTACTACATGGTGCCATTCCTTCCTCTTTATAGGAATGGAGACTACCTCCTGTCCAACAAGGCTCTT
GGATACGAGTACGCCTACCTGTTGGACCCAGGTCATTGCACAACACCAGAAATGCCCTCTGATCTGCAAA
AGACGTGAATATCTGTTCAGACACCCATATCCACTCTGTTCCACACAGGTCAGAGGTTTGTCCAGGAGTT
CTTGACAGAGGTGTAAAAAGTACTCAAAAATTTTACTCAAGTGAAAGTACAAGTACTTAGGGAAAATTTT
ACTCAATTAAAAGTAAAAGTATCTGGCTAGAATCTTACTTGAGTAAAAGTAAAAAAGTACTCCATTAAAA
TTGTACTTGAGTATTAAGGAAGTAAAAGTAAAAGCAAGAAAGAAAACTAGAGATTCTTGTTTAAGCTTTT
AATCTCAAAAAACATTAAATGAAATGCATACAAGGTTTTATCCTGCTTTAGAACTGTTTGTATTTAATTA
TCAAACTATAAGACAGACAATCTAATGCCAGTACACGCTACTCAAAGTTGTAAAACCTCAGATTTAACTT
CAGTAGAAGCTGATTCTCAAAATTGTTAGTGTCAAGCCTAGCTCTTTTGGGGCTGAAAAGCAATCCTGCA
GTGCTGAAAAGCCTCTCACAGGCAGCCGATGCGGGAAGAGGTGTATTAGTCTTGATAGAGAGGCTGCAAA
TAGCAGGAAACGTGAGCAGAGACTCCCTGGTGTCTGAAACACAGGCCAGATGGGCCCTCGAGCAGGAAAC
AGCTATGACCATGATTACGCCAAGCTATCAACTTTGTATAGAAAAGTTGGCACGCGCAGATTCCGTGTGG
GCCTGGTAATATCTTACCATTTTAAGCTATTTTAAGATTAGGGAAAAAAATTAAATAAAACTACTTTAAA
ATTACTTTCCTTAAAAAGCAACATATTTATTTAGTTTTTGTTTAACTGGCTCAAGATTGTAATATTTTAC
TTTTACATGTTTTTTTTAAGTACCTAAATGTGTTCAAAAGTAAAGTATGTTATTGTTTTTTTTTTTTTAA
TGTTAGCTAAGCTTTAAATTGTAATATATTACTTTTAAAAGTGACTTTTTAAAAATGTAAATAAAAAAGT
AACTATAAATGTGTAATGCATGTTATTTCTGTGGGTTTTTTAATTTTCATCTCAACTGGGCTTACAATTT
TAACATAATAAAAATCAAATCAAATCAAATCAGGCCCTTATTTGTCACATACACTCTTGTATACTGAAAT
AAACTAAATGTTGAGAAAAATTTAAATACACCAAAATAACGCATACCTTTTTTGTAATTACCTAAGTAAA
ACATTTAGTTCCTTTTTTAAGTGACTCAAGATTGTAATCTATTAATTGTAAAAGATAAAACTAGTGATCA
ATCTGACGTGCTTCTATGCAGCCTGTGAGATTAATTGTGATGTTTAATTATTAAACAATTTAAATGGATC
AAACATTTCACATGTGCTTATTGTGTCCAACAAAACCAGCAGAAGCACTTAAAAATATTGCATGACAACA
TGAGTTTTTAATGTAAATTATATATACTTCCTAAACGAAGTTAATCATATTTTCTAAAATAATAATGTCA
TTGAAATATTTAAATAAATGATAANCTTTAGTTGATTCAACATAAAATTGAAAGCAATAAGGACTTTTTT
TTTTTTACAGCGGTGAAGCAAAAGCNTGNAAATAATCATATAAATATAATAAATAAATAAATAAAATAAT
GGTTCTTGGTGCAAATATGAACACTTTAAATAAATATAGAATAAATATGATCAATAAGTCATAACGACGT
GTTTTATGTTGATTATAATTTAAACATGTTTCTAACGCAAGTTTTAAAAACTGTTTTAAAGTATTATTTT
AAGTTATAAGATCAATTTGACTCAACATTTTGTAGTGAAAATATGTTGTGTAAAATTAATATAATATACA
CTATAAAAATGCAAGGTTCCACACAATTCATTCATGTTGTCCCAACACAAATCGATTAAGTTAACAAATA
TATGTGGATTGAACATAAAAAATTAAGTTGTCCCAATGAAATCTCAAGAATTGTGTTGTTTCAGCTCATT
TTAAATAAGTAGTTTTAACAAGTAAAAAATAACATATTTTTGAGTGTGTATATATATATATTTATATATT
ACAAAATATAATAATATAAAATGTAAAAGATATAAACCATGCTACATATATTTAAGAGCTATTTTGCACA
TTACTTTTTTGCAAGCCATTTGAGTGTTTTTTTACAAATATATATTAGCTAAATATACAATATCTTAAAT
ATACAATTAATCAGACATGCAAAAAATGCATTTAACCTACATAAAAATACATGATCAACATATGTTTTAT
GCTGATTACAACTAAATCAAACGTAATGAAATTAATTTATAAAAGCGATTTAAATATGTCAATATTTTAA
GTTAAAATCACTTGAAACCTACTATAAATGAACTTAAATTTAAAAAATCTCCTTTAATTCCAATGCAGCA
CTGTTGTTTTTTCAGCTGAGGACCCCCGGTGCAGATGGTTGGCCCCCGGCCCGCTATTCTAAGGAAGCCT
TTCTTAATTTTAGGGCGGCGCTGCATGCGCTCAGATCAGATTCACGGGTGGAGAGGGTTATTTTCTCTTT
TTTATTTTTTCTTGCCTGCTCATATTTGGGCCTGTGTGAACCCCAGGCTCCGCCTCGGCCCCCAGGAGCC
GCTCTTATTTAAAGGGGATCCTCGCCTTCAGTCTTCGTCCCAGTGGAAGCATCAGTCTTGTGATAACAAC
TTGGTGAGTCCTACAGACCAGCGCTCGACTCTAGGCTTTAAATGCATTGATTTCTCTGGATTAGCTACCG
GGAGAGTTTTAACTTTGCTTATTAGTCTTGTGCTTGAACTGCTAGGTTTAAAGAGGGTTTTCTCTAATGC
ATGCATGAAGCGACAGCTGAAAACCAGAAATAGAGCGTTTGTCCTCCTGTTAAACTCTAGCCTTTCTTTG
GCATTTGTCAGTCCGAGTCTTCAGCTGCCGGCAGGAGATTGGGTTTCAGTAACACTTGCTGAGCACAAAC
TACACGTGCTTCCTTCAGATTTAATTCATTATTAATCATTCTAGATTTAAATGATCTTCTTACTCATTGC
TGATTATTTTAGCCTTGCGGAGCAGATTAAATGAGCACGTGTTTATTAAGATTGATTTAAATATAATTAA
TATTTCACCACTGTAGTTTTAAAATTGCCTTCTAAGTCATGGTTGATTTTTAATAGGTATCGGCTCTAAT
TAGATTACTATTTTGGTTTTTAAATGTTATTTCTATTTCATTTGTAGGCTCGTTTTTAATGTGATTTTAT
TAGATTCTAGTTTTAAAATCATCTTTTAGCCTTACTGAGCAGACTGAATGAACATGTTTCATTAAGATTA
ACTTCATTATAGTTAATTATTTAATCATTCTAGTGGATTATAAATCAGCTCTATTTAAATTGATTGTCGT
GTTTATTTCTATTTGATTTTTGATTATTTTTTAAGGTCGTTTTTATGTGATTTTTCCCCGATTCTAATTT
TAAACTAATTGTTTGATTTTTATATGATTCGACTCTTTTTAAATGAATTGTTTTGCTTTTTTTATTGAGC
ATATATATATATTATACAATTTCAATCAACAATTGTTGTGCTTTTTAAATGTTGTTTCTATTTCATTTCT
AGGGTCGATTTTATTCGATTCTAGTTTTAAAATCGTGATTTCTAACTCCTAACCTTACTGAGCAGACTGA
ATGAACATGTTTCATCAAGATTAACTTCATTATAGTTAATTATTGAATCGGGCTAGTGGTTTATAAATCA
GCTCTATTATAAATTAATTGTCATCATTATTTCTATTTAATTTTTATTATTTTTTTAGGATTATTTTTAA
GGGATTTTTTTCACGTTCTAGTTTTAAACTCAATGCTCATTACTGCTCACCCTTGCTGAGCAGTCTTTCG
TTAAGATTAAATTAATTAATAACCCATTCTAGTTTTAAAACAGTGTCTTAAGGCATAGCTGATATTTTAC
AAGTTTACTATTTAATATATCTCCATTTCTTTTTTTAGGGTCGATTTCATCTGATTTGATTAATTTTTAT
TATCTTCACTAAGCTTTTTGTTCTAGGTTTTATTCTCAGTATTATTACTGTTATATTTGAACTGAATTTC
TCCTCATAGTTTATTCATTTTATTTATTTATTTTTTGTTTATTCGCTATTTTGTATTTTAGTTTTTAATT
AGAAATTTTATTAGAATCGTTTTGAACTAGTTTTTATGCACTCTAACATTAATATTAAATCATAACTATT
ATTTTTATTATAATTTATTTGTGTTTATCTTTTTGTGTAGCTTTCATGTGTTTTTATTTTAGTTTTATTA
TGTTTGCATTGAATTTTTTGGACTAGTTTATATAACGATATACAGAAAAGCCATGACAACAAATGTTTTT
ATAATACCTATTAAGTATAAGCTAATCAGATTTCCACTATTCTGTTCAAAGTTAACATTATTAGCCATTC
TGATGGATCATTTGACATTTGTCATATGTCTTTATGAACACTGCTCTTTCAGATGCCACTTTTAAAGCTG
TTTTTTACAGTAAATGAACGTTTATTATTATGACATTATTTCCTAAGGCCTCTAGAGTACAGCAGGATGT
GGCGTGTGCATTACTGTGTAATTATGCTGACTGTAAATGTGCATTTATAGACTGTCAGCATGTCTGACTG
TGCGCTGTTGTGATTTGTCCTGCACAGACCAAGGCAAGTTTGTACAAAAAAGCAGGCTGCCACCATGGTG
AGCGAGCTGATTAAGGAGAACATGCACATGAAGCTGTACATGGAGGGCACCGTGAACAACCACCACTTCA
AGTGCACATCCGAGGGCGAAGGCAAGCCCTACGAGGGCACCCAGACCATGAGAATCAAGGCGGTCGAGGG
CGGCCCTCTCCCCTTCGCCTTCGACATCCTGGCTACCAGCTTCATGTACGGCAGCAAAACCTTCATCAAC
CACACCCAGGGCATCCCCGACTTCTTTAAGCAGTCCTTCCCCGAGGGCTTCACATGGGAGAGAGTCACCA
CATACGAAGACGGGGGCGTGCTGACCGCTACCCAGGACACCAGCCTCCAGGACGGCTGCCTCATCTACAA
CGTCAAGATCAGAGGGGTGAACTTCCCATCCAACGGCCCTGTGATGCAGAAGAAAACACTCGGCTGGGAG
GCCTCCACCGAGACCCTGTACCCCGCTGACGGCGGCCTGGAAGGCAGAGCCGACATGGCCCTGAAGCTCG
TGGGCGGGGGCCACCTGATCTGCAACTTGAAGACCACATACAGATCCAAGAAACCCGCTAAGAACCTCAA
GATGCCCGGCGTCTACTATGTGGACAGAAGACTGGAAAGAATCAAGGAGGCCGACAAAGAGACCTACGTC
GAGCAGCACGAGGTGGCTGTGGCCAGATACTGCGACCTCCCTAGCAAACTGGGGCACAGAGACCCAGCTT
TCTTGTACAAAGTGGTGGCGTCAGTGACTGACTCGCGTCTTCAGCCGTCACAGAAAGATGCTGCAGACCA
AAACTTTGACTACATGTTTAAACTCCTCATCATCGGAAACAGCAGCGTCGGTAAAACCAGCTTTCTGTTT
CGATACGCGGACGATTCCTTCACCTCAGCCTTTGTCAGCACAGTGGGGATCGACTTTAAGGTCAAAACCG
TTTTTAGGAACAACAAGAGGATTAAACTACAAATCTGGGACACGGCGGGACAGGAGCGCTACAGGACCAT
CACCACAGCCTATTACAGAGGAGCAATGGGCTTCCTGCTCATGTTCGACATCACCAACCGGGACTCATTC
AATGCTGTTCGGGACTGGGCCACGCAGATCAAGACGTACTCGTGGGACAATGCTCAGGTGATTCTGGTGG
GAAACAAGTGTGATCTGGAGGACGAGCGGCTCATTCCTACTGAGGACAGCCAGAGACTCGCACACGAGCT
CGGTTTCCAGTTTTTCGAGGCGAGCGCCAAAGACAGCATCAACGTGAAGCAGGTGTTTGAGTGTCTGGTG
GACGTGATCTGTGACAAGATGACCGAAAGCCTGGACGGAGACGCCGCCGTGTCCAACCATAAAGACTGCA
GTCTGCAGGACGCGGCTGATGAAGGACACAGTGCCTGCGCCTGCTGAAAGCACACAACAGAAACAACTTT
ATTATACATAGTTGATAATTCACTGGCCGTCGTTTTACGGTACCATCGATGATGATCCAGACATGATAAG
ATACATTGATGAGTTTGGACAAACCACAACTAGAATGCAGTGAAAAAAATGCTTTATTTGTGAAATTTGT
GATGCTATTGCTTTATTTGTAACCATTATAAGCTGCAATAAACAAGTTAACAACAACAATTGCATTCATT
TTATGTTTCAGGTTCAGGGGGAGGTGTGGGAGGTTTTTTAAAGCAAGTAAAACCTCTACAAATGTGGTAT
GGCTGATTATGATCCTCTAGATCAGATCTGCGAAGATACGGCCACGGGTGCTCTTGATCCTGTGGCTGAT
TTTGGACTGTGCTGCTCGCAGCTGCTGATGAATCACATACTTCCTCCATTTTCTTCCACTGATTGACTGT
TATAATTTCCCTAATTTCCAGGTCAAGGTGCTGTGCATTGTGGTAATAGATGTGACATGACGTCACTTCC
AAAGGACCAATGAACATGTCTGACCAATTTCATATAATGTGAAAACGATTTTCATAGGCAGAATAAATAA
CATTTAAATTAAACTGGGCATCAGCGCAATTCAATTGGTTTGGTAATAGCAAGGGAAAATAGAATGAAGT
GATCTCCAAAAAATAAGTACTTTTTGACTGTAAATAAAATTGTAAGGAGTAAAAAGTACTTTTTTTTCTA
AAAAAATGTAATTAAGTAAAAGTAAAAGTATTGATTTTTAATTGTACTCAAGTAAAGTAAAAATCCCCAA
AAATAATACTTAAGTACAGTAATCAAGTAAAATTACTCAAGTACTTTACACCTCTGGTTCTTGACCCCCT
ACCTTCAGCAAGCCCAGCAGATCCACTAGTTCTAGAGCGGCCGCCACCGCGGTGGAGCTCCAGCTTTTGT
TCCCTTTAGTGAGGGTTAATTGCGCGCTTGGCGTAATCATGGTCATAGCTGTTTCCTGTGTGAAATTGTT
ATCCGCTCACAATTCCACACAACATACGAGCCGGAAGCATAAAGTGTAAAGCCTGGGGTGCCTAATGAGT
GAGCTAACTCACATTAATTGCGTTGCGCTCACTGCCCGCTTTCCAGTCGGGAAACCTGTCGTGCCAGCTG
CATTAATGAATCGGCCAACGCGCGGGGAGAGGCGGTTTGCGTATTGGGCGCTCTTCCGCTTCCTCGCTCA
CTGACTCGCTGCGCTCGGTCGTTCGGCTGCGGCGAGCGGTATCAGCTCACTCAAAGGCGGTAATACGGTT
ATCCACAGAATCAGGGGATAACGCAGGAAAGAACATGTGAGCAAAAGGCCAGCAAAAGGCCAGGAACCGT
AAAAAGGCCGCGTTGCTGGCGTTTTTCCATAGGCTCCGCCCCCCTGACGAGCATCACAAAAATCGACGCT
CAAGTCAGAGGTGGCGAAACCCGACAGGACTATAAAGATACCAGGCGTTTCCCCCTGGAAGCTCCCTCGT
GCGCTCTCCTGTTCCGACCCTGCCGCTTACCGGATACCTGTCCGCCTTTCTCCCTTCGGGAAGCGTGGCG
CTTTCTCATAGCTCACGCTGTAGGTATCTCAGTTCGGTGTAGGTCGTTCGCTCCAAGCTGGGCTGTGTGC
ACGAACCCCCCGTTCAGCCCGACCGCTGCGCCTTATCCGGTAACTATCGTCTTGAGTCCAACCCGGTAAG
ACACGACTTATCGCCACTGGCAGCAGCCACTGGTAACAGGATTAGCAGAGCGAGGTATGTAGGCGGTGCT
ACAGAGTTCTTGAAGTGGTGGCCTAACTACGGCTACACTAGAAGGACAGTATTTGGTATCTGCGCTCTGC
TGAAGCCAGTTACCTTCGGAAAAAGAGTTGGTAGCTCTTGATCCGGCAAACAAACCACCGCTGGTAGCGG
TGGTTTTTTTGTTTGCAAGCAGCAGATTACGCGCAGAAAAAAAGGATCTCAAGAAGATCCTTTGATCTTT
TCTACGGGGTCTGACGCTCAGTGGAACGAAAACTCACGTTAAGGGATTTTGGTCATGAGATTATCAAAAA
GGATCTTCACCTAGATCCTTTTAAATTAAAAATGAAGTTTTAAATCAATCTAAAGTATATATGAGTAAAC
TTGGTCTGACAGTTACCAATGCTTAATCAGTGAGGCACCTATCTCAGCGATCTGTCTATTTCGTTCATCC
ATAGTTGCCTGACTCCCCGTCGTGTAGATAACTACGATACGGGAGGGCTTACCATCTGGCCCCAGTGCTG
CAATGATACCGCGAGACCCACGCTCACCGGCTCCAGATTTATCAGCAATAAACCAGCCAGCCGGAAGGGC
CGAGCGCAGAAGTGGTCCTGCAACTTTATCCGCCTCCATCCAGTCTATTAATTGTTGCCGGGAAGCTAGA
GTAAGTAGTTCGCCAGTTAATAGTTTGCGCAACGTTGTTGCCATTGCTACAGGCATCGTGGTGTCACGCT
CGTCGTTTGGTATGGCTTCATTCAGCTCCGGTTCCCAACGATCAAGGCGAGTTACATGATCCCCCATGTT
GTGCAAAAAAGCGGTTAGCTCCTTCGGTCCTCCGATCGTTGTCAGAAGTAAGTTGGCCGCAGTGTTATCA
CTCATGGTTATGGCAGCACTGCATAATTCTCTTACTGTCATGCCATCCGTAAGATGCTTTTCTGTGACTG
GTGAGTACTCAACCAAGTCATTCTGAGAATAGTGTATGCGGCGACCGAGTTGCTCTTGCCCGGCGTCAAT
ACGGGATAATACCGCGCCACATAGCAGAACTTTAAAAGTGCTCATCATTGGAAAACGTTCTTCGGGGCGA
AAACTCTCAAGGATCTTACCGCTGTTGAGATCCAGTTCGATGTAACCCACTCGTGCACCCAACTGATCTT
CAGCATCTTTTACTTTCACCAGCGTTTCTGGGTGAGCAAAAACAGGAAGGCAAAATGCCGCAAAAAAGGG
AATAAGGGCGACACGGAAATGTTGAATACTCATACTCTTCCTTTTTCAATATTATTGAAGCATTTATCAG
GGTTATTGTCTCATGAGCGGATACATATTTGAATGTATTTAGAAAAATAAACAAATAGGGGTTCCGCGCA
CATTTCCCCGAAAAGTG
Features (pLannotate 1.2.2; 21 found; start..end, strand, type, name):
      7..228     -  rep_origin     M13 ori (fragment) (sequence partly withheld): M13 bacteriophage origin of replication; arrow indicates direction of (+) strand synthesis
    228..515     +  CDS            tyr (fragment) (sequence partly withheld): TYRO_ORYLA - Also known as tyro. Experimental evidence at transcript level: Swiss-Prot protein existence level 2. This is a copper-containing oxidase that functions in the formation of pigments such as melanins and other polyphenolic compounds. From Oryzias latipes (Japanese rice fish) (Japanese killifish).
   1097..1117    +  protein_bind   attB4: mutant version of attB; core recombination site for the Gateway® BP reaction BP Clonase™
   2025..2041    -  promoter       copia promoter (fragment): strong promoter from the Drosophila transposable element copia (Sinclair et al., 1986)
   5093..5113    +  protein_bind   attB1: mutant version of attB; core recombination site for the Gateway® BP reaction BP Clonase™
   5123..5818    +  CDS            mKate2: mKate2 is a basic (constitutively fluorescent) red fluorescent protein published in 2009, derived from Entacmaea quadricolor. It is reported to be a rapidly-maturing monomer with moderate acid sensitivity.
   5820..5844    -  protein_bind   attB2: mutant version of attB; recombination site for the Gateway® BP reaction BP Clonase™
   5846..6502    +  CDS            RAB3D: RAB3D_HUMAN - Also known as GOV, RAB16. Experimental evidence at protein level: Swiss-Prot protein existence level 1. Protein transport. Probably involved in regulated exocytosis (By similarity). From Homo sapiens (Human).
   6522..6542    -  protein_bind   attB3: mutant version of attB; core recombination site for the Gateway® BP reaction BP Clonase™
   6546..6566    +  CDS            lacZα (fragment): LacZα fragment of β-galactosidase; lacZ fragment
   6582..6716    -  polyA_signal   SV40 poly(A) signal: SV40 polyadenylation signal
   6739..6822    -  CDS            large T antigen (fragment): large T antigen from SV40 (simian virus 40)
   7388..7428    -  misc_feature   MCS (fragment): pBluescript multiple cloning site
   7441..7459    -  promoter       T3 promoter: promoter for bacteriophage T3 RNA polymerase
   7504..7520    -  protein_bind   lac operator: The lac repressor binds to the lac operator to inhibit transcription in E. coli. This inhibition can be relieved by adding lactose or isopropyl-β-D-thiogalactopyranoside (IPTG). lac repressor encoded by lacI
   7528..7558    -  promoter       lac promoter: promoter for the E. coli lac operon
   7573..7594    -  protein_bind   CAP binding site: CAP binding activates transcription in the presence of cAMP. E. coli catabolite activator protein
   7607..7699    -  CDS            lacI (fragment): lac repressor; lacI; The lac repressor binds to the lac operator to inhibit transcription in E. coli. This inhibition can be relieved by adding lactose or isopropyl-β-D-thiogalactopyranoside (IPTG).
   7882..8470    -  rep_origin     ori: high-copy-number ColE1/pMB1/pBR322/pUC origin of replication
   8641..9501    -  CDS            AmpR: β-lactamase; bla; confers resistance to ampicillin, carbenicillin, and related antibiotics
   9502..9606    -  promoter       AmpR promoter: bla
