>Addgene plasmid #109639 | actc1b-mKate2-rab3db | addgene full sequence | sequence record 221252 | Addgene NGS Result
GCAAGTTTGTACAAAAAAGCAGGCTGCCACCATGGTGAGCGAGCTGATTAAGGAGAACATGCACATGAAG
CTGTACATGGAGGGCACCGTGAACAACCACCACTTCAAGTGCACATCCGAGGGCGAAGGCAAGCCCTACG
AGGGCACCCAGACCATGAGAATCAAGGCGGTCGAGGGCGGCCCTCTCCCCTTCGCCTTCGACATCCTGGC
TACCAGCTTCATGTACGGCAGCAAAACCTTCATCAACCACACCCAGGGCATCCCCGACTTCTTTAAGCAG
TCCTTCCCCGAGGGCTTCACATGGGAGAGAGTCACCACATACGAAGACGGGGGCGTGCTGACCGCTACCC
AGGACACCAGCCTCCAGGACGGCTGCCTCATCTACAACGTCAAGATCAGAGGGGTGAACTTCCCATCCAA
CGGCCCTGTGATGCAGAAGAAAACACTCGGCTGGGAGGCCTCCACCGAGACCCTGTACCCCGCTGACGGC
GGCCTGGAAGGCAGAGCCGACATGGCCCTGAAGCTCGTGGGCGGGGGCCACCTGATCTGCAACTTGAAGA
CCACATACAGATCCAAGAAACCCGCTAAGAACCTCAAGATGCCCGGCGTCTACTATGTGGACAGAAGACT
GGAAAGAATCAAGGAGGCCGACAAAGAGACCTACGTCGAGCAGCACGAGGTGGCTGTGGCCAGATACTGC
GACCTCCCTAGCAAACTGGGGCACAGAGACCCAGCTTTCTTGTACAAAGTGGTGGCGTCAGTGACTGACT
CGCGTCTTCAGCCGTCACAGAAAGATGCTGCAGACCAAAACTTTGACTACATGTTTAAACTCCTCATCAT
CGGAAACAGCAGCGTCGGTAAAACCAGCTTTCTGTTTCGATACGCGGACGATTCCTTCACCTCAGCCTTT
GTCAGCACAGTGGGGATCGACTTTAAGGTCAAAACCGTTTTTAGGAACAACAAGAGGATTAAACTACAAA
TCTGGGACACGGCGGGACAGGAGCGCTACAGGACCATCACCACAGCCTATTACAGAGGAGCAATGGGCTT
CCTGCTCATGTTCGACATCACCAACCGGGACTCATTCAATGCTGTTCGGGACTGGGCCACGCAGATCAAG
ACGTACTCGTGGGACAATGCTCAGGTGATTCTGGTGGGAAACAAGTGTGATCTGGAGGACGAGCGGCTCA
TTCCTACTGAGGACAGCCAGAGACTCGCACACGAGCTCGGTTTCCAGTTTTTCGAGGCGAGCGCCAAAGA
CAGCATCAACGTGAAGCAGGTGTTTGAGTGTCTGGTGGACGTGATCTGTGACAAGATGACCGAAAGCCTG
GACGGAGACGCCGCCGTGTCCAACCATAAAGACTGCAGTCTGCAGGACGCGGCTGATGAAGGACACAGTG
CCTGCGCCTGCTGAAAGCACACAACAGAAACAACTTTATTATACATAGTTGATAATTCACTGGCCGTCGT
TTTACGGTACCATCGATGATGATCCAGACATGATAAGATACATTGATGAGTTTGGACAAACCACAACTAG
AATGCAGTGAAAAAAATGCTTTATTTGTGAAATTTGTGATGCTATTGCTTTATTTGTAACCATTATAAGC
TGCAATAAACAAGTTAACAACAACAATTGCATTCATTTTATGTTTCAGGTTCAGGGGGAGGTGTGGGAGG
TTTTTTAAAGCAAGTAAAACCTCTACAAATGTGGTATGGCTGATTATGATCCTCTAGATCAGATCTGCGA
AGATACGGCCACGGGTGCTCTTGATCCTGTGGCTGATTTTGGACTGTGCTGCTCGCAGCTGCTGATGAAT
CACATACTTCCTCCATTTTCTTCCACTGATTGACTGTTATAATTTCCCTAATTTCCAGGTCAAGGTGCTG
TGCATTGTGGTAATAGATGTGACATGACGTCACTTCCAAAGGACCAATGAACATGTCTGACCAATTTCAT
ATAATGTGAAAACGATTTTCATAGGCAGAATAAATAACATTTAAATTAAACTGGGCATCAGCGCAATTCA
ATTGGTTTGGTAATAGCAAGGGAAAATAGAATGAAGTGATCTCCAAAAAATAAGTACTTTTTGACTGTAA
ATAAAATTGTAAGGAGTAAAAAGTACTTTTTTTTCTAAAAAAATGTAATTAAGTAAAAGTAAAAGTATTG
ATTTTTAATTGTACTCAAGTAAAGTAAAAATCCCCAAAAATAATACTTAAGTACAGTAATCAAGTAAAAT
TACTCAAGTACTTTACACCTCTGGTTCTTGACCCCCTACCTTCAGCAAGCCCAGCAGATCCACTAGTTCT
AGAGCGGCCGCCACCGCGGTGGAGCTCCAGCTTTTGTTCCCTTTAGTGAGGGTTAATTGCGCGCTTGGCG
TAATCATGGTCATAGCTGTTTCCTGTGTGAAATTGTTATCCGCTCACAATTCCACACAACATACGAGCCG
GAAGCATAAAGTGTAAAGCCTGGGGTGCCTAATGAGTGAGCTAACTCACATTAATTGCGTTGCGCTCACT
GCCCGCTTTCCAGTCGGGAAACCTGTCGTGCCAGCTGCATTAATGAATCGGCCAACGCGCGGGGAGAGGC
GGTTTGCGTATTGGGCGCTCTTCCGCTTCCTCGCTCACTGACTCGCTGCGCTCGGTCGTTCGGCTGCGGC
GAGCGGTATCAGCTCACTCAAAGGCGGTAATACGGTTATCCACAGAATCAGGGGATAACGCAGGAAAGAA
CATGTGAGCAAAAGGCCAGCAAAAGGCCAGGAACCGTAAAAAGGCCGCGTTGCTGGCGTTTTTCCATAGG
CTCCGCCCCCCTGACGAGCATCACAAAAATCGACGCTCAAGTCAGAGGTGGCGAAACCCGACAGGACTAT
AAAGATACCAGGCGTTTCCCCCTGGAAGCTCCCTCGTGCGCTCTCCTGTTCCGACCCTGCCGCTTACCGG
ATACCTGTCCGCCTTTCTCCCTTCGGGAAGCGTGGCGCTTTCTCATAGCTCACGCTGTAGGTATCTCAGT
TCGGTGTAGGTCGTTCGCTCCAAGCTGGGCTGTGTGCACGAACCCCCCGTTCAGCCCGACCGCTGCGCCT
TATCCGGTAACTATCGTCTTGAGTCCAACCCGGTAAGACACGACTTATCGCCACTGGCAGCAGCCACTGG
TAACAGGATTAGCAGAGCGAGGTATGTAGGCGGTGCTACAGAGTTCTTGAAGTGGTGGCCTAACTACGGC
TACACTAGAAGAACAGTATTTGGTATCTGCGCTCTGCTGAAGCCAGTTACCTTCGGAAAAAGAGTTGGTA
GCTCTTGATCCGGCAAACAAACCACCGCTGGTAGCGGTGGTTTTTTTGTTTGCAAGCAGCAGATTACGCG
CAGAAAAAAAGGATCTCAAGAAGATCCTTTGATCTTTTCTACGGGGTCTGACGCTCAGTGGAACGAAAAC
TCACGTTAAGGCATTTTGGTCATGAGATTATCAAAAAGGATCTTCACCTAGATCCTTTTAAATTAAAAAT
GAAGTTTTAAATCAATCTAAAGTATATATGAGTAAACTTGGTCTGACAGTTACCAATGCTTAATCAGTGA
GGCACCTATCTCAGCGATCTGTCTATTTCGTTCATCCATAGTTGCCTGACTCCCCGTCGTGTAGATAACT
ACGATACGGGAGGGCTTACCATCTGGCCCCAGTGCTGCAATGATACCGCGAGACCCACGCTCACCGGCTC
CAGATTTATCAGCAATAAACCAGCCAGCCGGAAGGGCCGAGCGCAGAAGTGGTCCTGCAACTTTATCCGC
CTCCATCCAGTCTATTAATTGTTGCCGGGAAGCTAGAGTAAGTAGTTCGCCAGTTAATAGTTTGCGCAAC
GTTGTTGCCATTGCTACAGGCATCGTGGTGTCACGCTCGTCGTTTGGTATGGCTTCATTCAGCTCCGGTT
CCCAACGATCAAGGCGAGTTACATGATCCCCCATGTTGTGCAAAAAAGCGGTTAGCTCCTTCGGTCCTCC
GATCGTTGTCAGAAGTAAGTTGGCCGCAGTGTTATCACTCATGGTTATGGCAGCACTGCATAATTCTCTT
ACTGTCATGCCATCCGTAAGATGCTTTTCTGTGACTGGTGAGTACTCAACCAAGTCATTCTGAGAATAGT
GTATGCGGCGACCGAGTTGCTCTTGCCCGGCGTCAATACGGGATAATACCGCGCCACATAGCAGAACTTT
AAAAGTGCTCATCATTGGAAAACGTTCTTCGGGGCGAAAACTCTCAAGGATCTTACCGCTGTTGAGATCC
AGTTCGATGTAACCCACTCGTGCACCCAACTGATCTTCAGCATCTTTTACTTTCACCAGCGTTTCTGGGT
GAGCAAAAACAGGAAGGCAAAATGCCGCAAAAAAGGGAATAAGGGCGACACGGAAATGTTGAATACTCAT
ACTCTTCCTTTTTCAATATTATTGAAGCATTTATCAGGGTTATTGTCTCATGAGCGGATACATATTTGAA
TGTATTTAGAAAAATAAACAAATAGGGGTTCCGCGCACATTTCCCCGAAAAGTGCCACCTAAATTGTAAG
CGTTAATATTTTGTTAAAATTCGCGTTAAATTTTTGTTAAATCAGCTCATTTTTTAACCAATAGGCCGAA
ATCGGCAAAATCCCTTATAAATCAAAAGAATAGACCGAGATAGGGT
[37 nt withheld, positions 4667-4703]
AAAGAACGTGGACTCCAACGTCAAAGG
[32 nt withheld, positions 4731-4762]
GCTGGCTAAGAACTCATCAGCCTCCCCGGTCCATCTACCCACGTACCAATGCACCAATTGGCCACAATGA
CGGCTACTACATGGTGCCATTCCTTCCTCTTTATAGGAATGGAGACTACCTCCTGTCCAACAATGCTCTT
GGATACGAGTACGCCTACCTGTTGGACCCAGGTCATTGCACAACACCAGAAATGCCCTCTGATCTGCAAA
AGACGTGAATATCTGTTCAGACACCCATATCCACTCTGTTCCACACAGGTCAGAGGTTTGTCCAGGAGTT
CTTGACAGAGGTGTAAAAAGTACTCAAAAATTTTACTCAAGTGAAAGTACAAGTACTTAGGGAAAATTTT
ACTCAATTAAAAGTAAAAGTATCTGGCTAGAATCTTACTTGAGTAAAAGTAAAAAAGTACTCCATTAAAA
TTGTACTTGAGTATTAAGGAAGTAAAAGTAAAAGCAAGAAAGAAAACTAGAGATTCTTGTTTAAGCTTTT
AATCTCAAAAAACATTAAATGAAATGCATACAAGGTTTTATCCTGCTTTAGAACTGTTTGTATTTAATTA
TCAAACTATAAGACAGACAATCTAATGCCAGTACACGCTACTCAAAGTTGTAAAACCTCAGATTTAACTT
CAGTAGAAGCTGATTCTCAAAATTGTTAGTGTCAAGCCTAGCTCTTTTGGGGCTGAAAAGCAATCCTGCA
GTGCTGAAAAGCCTCTCACAGGCAGCCGATGCGGGAAGAGGTGTATTAGTCTTGATAGAGAGGCTGCAAA
TAGCAGGAAACGTGAGCAGAGACTCCCTGGTGTCTGAAACACAGGCCAGATGGGCCCTCGAGCAGGAAAC
AGCTATGACCATGATTACGCCAAGCTATCAACTTTGTATAGAAAAGTTGGCACGCGCAGATTCCGTGTGG
GCCTGGTAATATCTTACCATTTTAAGCTATTTTAAGATTAGGGAAAAAAATTAAATAAAACTACTTTAAA
ATTACTTTCCTTAAAAAGCAACATATTTATTTAGTTTTTGTTTAACTGGCTCAAGATTGTAATATTTTAC
TTTTACATGTTTTTTTAAGTACCTAAATGTGTTCAAAAGTAAAGTATGTTATTGTTTTTTTTTTTTAATG
TTAGCTAAGCTTTAAATTGTAATATATTACTTTTAAAAGTGACTTTTTAAAAATGTAAATAAAAAAGTAA
CTATAAATGTGTAATGCATGTTATTTCTGTGGGTTTTTAATTTTCATCTCAACTGGGCTTACAATTTTAA
CATAATAAAAATCAAATCAAATCAAATCAGGCCCTTATTTGTCACATACACTCTTGTATACTGAAATAAA
CTAAATGTTGAGAAAAATTTAAATACACCAAAATAACGCATACCTTTTTTGTAATTACCTAAGTAAAACA
TTTAGTTCCTTTTTTAAGTGACTCAAGATTGTAATCTATTAATTGTAAAAGATAAAACTAGTGATCAATC
TGACGTGCTTCTATGCAGCCTGTGAGATTAATTGTGATGTTTAATTATTAAACAATTTAAATGGATCAAA
CATTTCACATGTGCTTATTGTGTCCAACAAAACCAGCAGAAGCACTTAAAAATATTGCATGACAACATGA
GTTTTTAATGTAAATTATATATACTTCCTAAACGAAGTTAATCATATTTCTAAAATAATAATGTCATTGA
AATATTTAAATAAATGATAAGCTTTAGTTGATTCAACATAAAATTGAAAGCAATAAGGACTTTTTTTTTT
TACAGCGGTGAAGCAAAAGCATGTAATAATCATATAATATAATAAATAAATAAATAAATAATGGCTCTTG
GTGCAAATATGAACACTTTAAATAAATATAGAATAAATATGATCAATAAGTCATAACGATGTGTTTTATG
TTGATTATAATTTAAACATGTTTCTAACGCAAGTTTTAAAAACTGTTTTAAAGTATTATTTTAAGTTATA
AGATCAATTTGACTCAACATTTTGTAGTGAAAATATGTTGTGTAAAATTAATATAATATACACTATAAAA
ATGCAGGGTTCCACACAATACATTAATGTTGTCCCAACACAAATCGATTAAGTTAACAAATATATGTGGA
TTGAACATAAAAAATTAAGTTGTCCCAATGAAATCTCAAGAATTGTGTTGTTTCAGCTCATTTTAAATAA
GTAGTTTTAACAAGTAAAAAATAACATATTTTTGAGTGTGTATATATATATATTACAAAATATAATAATA
TAAAATGTAAAAGATATAAACCATGCTACATATATTTAAGAGCTATTTTGCACATTACTTTTTTGCAAGC
CATTTTAGTGTTTTTTTTACAAATATATATTAGCTAAATATACAATATCTTAAATATACAATTAATCAGA
CATGCAATTAATGCATTTAACCTACATAAAAATACATGATCAACATATGTTTTATGCTGATTACAACTAA
ATCAAACGTAATGAAATTAATTTATAAAAGCGATTTAAATATGTCAATATTTTAAGTTAAAATCACTTGA
AACCTACTATAAATGAACTTAAATTAAAAAAATCTCCTTTAATTCCAATGCAACAGTGTTGTTTTTTCAG
CTGAGGACCCCCGGTGCAGATGGTTGGCCCCCGGCCCGCTATTCTAAGGAAGCCTTTCTTAATTTTAGGG
CGGCGCTGCATGCGCTCAGATCAGATTCACGGGTGGAGAGGGTTATTTTCTCTTTTTTATTTTTTCTTGC
CTGCTCATATTTGGGCCTGTGTGAACCCCAGGCTCCGCCTCGGCCCCCAGGAGCCGCTCTTATTTAAAGG
GGATCCTCGCCTTCAGTCTTCGTCCCAGTGGAAGCATCAGTCTTGTGATAACAACTTGGTGAGTCCTACA
GACCAGCGCTCGACTCTAGGCTTTAAATGCATTGATTTCTCTGGATTAGCTACCGGGAGAGTTTTAACTT
TGCTTATTAGTCTTGTGCTCGAACTGCTAGGTTTAAAGAGTGTTTTCTCTAATGCATGCATGAAGCGACA
GCTGAAAACCAGAAATAGAGCGTTTGTCCTCCTGTTAAACTCTAGCCTTTCTTTGGCATTTGTCAGTCCG
AGTCTTCAGCTGCCGGCAGGAGATTGGGTTTCAGTAACACTTGCTGAGCACAAACTACACGTGCTTTCTT
CAGATTTAATTCATTATTAATCATTCTAGATTTAAATGATGTTCTTACTCATTGCTGATTATTTTAGCCT
TGCGGAGCAGATTAAATGAGCACGTGTTTCATTAAGATTGATTTAAATATAATTAATATTTCACCACTGT
AGTTTTAAAATTGCCTTCTAAGTCATGGTTGATTTTTAATAGGTATCGGCTCTAATTAGATTACTATTTT
GGTTTTTAAATGTTATTTCTATTTCATTTGTAGGCTCGTTTTTAATGTGATTTTATTAGATTCTAGTTTT
AAAATCATCTCTTAGCCTTAATGAGCAGACTGAATGAACATGTTTCATTAAGATTAACTTCATTATAATG
AATTATTTAATCATTCTAGTGGGTTATAAATCAGCTCTATTTAAATTAATTGTCGTGTTTATTTCTATTT
AATTTTTGATTATTTTTTCAGGGTCGTTTTTATGTGATTTTTTCCCGTTTCTAATTTTAAACTAATTGTT
TGATTTTTATATGATTCGACTCTTTTTAAATGAATTGTTTTGCTTTTTTTATTGAGCATATATATATTAT
ACAATTTCAATCAACAATTGTTGTGCTTTTTAAATGTTGTTTCTATTTCATTTCTAGGGTCGATTTTATT
CGATTCTAGTTTTAAAATCGTGATTTTTAACTTCTAACCTTACTGAGCAGACTGAATGAACATGTTTCAT
CAAGATTAACTTCATTATAGTTAATTATTGAATCGTGCTAGTGGTTTATAAATCAGCTCTATTTAAATTA
ATCATCATCATTATTTCTATTTAATTTTTATTATTTCTTTAGGATTATTTTTATGTGATTTTTTTCACGT
TCTAGTTTTAAACTCAATGCTCATTACTGCTCACCCTTGCTGAGCAGTCTTTCGTTAAGATTAAATTAAT
TAATAACCATTCTAGTTTTAAAACAGTGTCTTAAGGCATAGCTGATATTTTACAAGTTTACTATTTAATA
TATCTCCTTTCTTTTTTTAGGGTCGATTTCATCTGATTTGATTAATTTTTATTATCTTCACTAAGCTTTT
TGTTCTAGGTTTTATTCTCAGTATTATTACTGTTATATTTGAACTGAATTTCTCCTCATAGTTTATTCAT
TTTATTTATTTATTTTTTGTTTATTCGCTATTTTGTATTTTAGTTTTTAATTAGAAATTTTATTAGAATC
GTTTTGAACTAGTTTTTATGCACTCTAACATTAATATTAAATCATAACTATTATTTTTATTATAATTTAT
TTGTGTTTATCTTTTTGTGTAGCTTTCATGTGTTTTTATTTTAGTTTTATTATGTTTGCATTGAATTTTT
TGGACTAGTTTATATAACGATATACAGAAAAGCCATGACAACAAATGTTTTTATAATACCTATTAAGTAT
AAGCTAATCAGATTTCCACTATTCTGTTCAAAGTTAACATTATTAGCCATTCTGATGGATCATTTGACAT
TTGTCATATGTCTTTATGAACACTGCTCTTTCAGATGCCACTTTTAAAGCTGTTTTTTACAGTAAATGAA
CGTTTATTATTATGACATTATTTCCTAAGGCCTCTAGAGTACAGCAGGATGTGGCGTGTGCATTACCGTG
TAATTATGCTGACTGTAAATGTGCATTTATAGACTGTCAGCATGTCTGACTGTGCGCTGTTGTGATTGGT
CCTGCACAGACCAAG
Features (pLannotate 1.2.2; 21 found; start..end, strand, type, name):
      2..22      +  protein_bind   attB1: mutant version of attB; core recombination site for the Gateway® BP reaction BP Clonase™
     32..727     +  CDS            mKate2: mKate2 is a basic (constitutively fluorescent) red fluorescent protein published in 2009, derived from Entacmaea quadricolor. It is reported to be a rapidly-maturing monomer with moderate acid sensitivity.
    729..753     -  protein_bind   attB2: mutant version of attB; recombination site for the Gateway® BP reaction BP Clonase™
    755..1411    +  CDS            RAB3D: RAB3D_HUMAN - Also known as GOV, RAB16. Experimental evidence at protein level: Swiss-Prot protein existence level 1. Protein transport. Probably involved in regulated exocytosis (By similarity). From Homo sapiens (Human).
   1431..1451    -  protein_bind   attB3: mutant version of attB; core recombination site for the Gateway® BP reaction BP Clonase™
   1455..1475    +  CDS            lacZα (fragment): LacZα fragment of β-galactosidase; lacZ fragment
   1491..1625    -  polyA_signal   SV40 poly(A) signal: SV40 polyadenylation signal
   1648..1731    -  CDS            large T antigen (fragment): large T antigen from SV40 (simian virus 40)
   2297..2337    -  misc_feature   MCS (fragment): pBluescript multiple cloning site
   2350..2368    -  promoter       T3 promoter: promoter for bacteriophage T3 RNA polymerase
   2413..2429    -  protein_bind   lac operator: The lac repressor binds to the lac operator to inhibit transcription in E. coli. This inhibition can be relieved by adding lactose or isopropyl-β-D-thiogalactopyranoside (IPTG). lac repressor encoded by lacI
   2437..2467    -  promoter       lac promoter: promoter for the E. coli lac operon
   2482..2503    -  protein_bind   CAP binding site: CAP binding activates transcription in the presence of cAMP. E. coli catabolite activator protein
   2516..2608    -  CDS            lacI (fragment): lac repressor; lacI; The lac repressor binds to the lac operator to inhibit transcription in E. coli. This inhibition can be relieved by adding lactose or isopropyl-β-D-thiogalactopyranoside (IPTG).
   2791..3379    -  rep_origin     ori: high-copy-number ColE1/pMB1/pBR322/pUC origin of replication
   3550..4410    -  CDS            AmpR: β-lactamase; bla; confers resistance to ampicillin, carbenicillin, and related antibiotics
   4411..4515    -  promoter       AmpR promoter: bla
   4541..4762    -  rep_origin     M13 ori (fragment) (sequence partly withheld): M13 bacteriophage origin of replication; arrow indicates direction of (+) strand synthesis
   4762..5049    +  CDS            tyr (fragment) (sequence partly withheld): TYRO_ORYLA - Also known as tyro. Experimental evidence at transcript level: Swiss-Prot protein existence level 2. This is a copper-containing oxidase that functions in the formation of pigments such as melanins and other polyphenolic compounds. From Oryzias latipes (Japanese rice fish) (Japanese killifish).
   5631..5651    +  protein_bind   attB4: mutant version of attB; core recombination site for the Gateway® BP reaction BP Clonase™
   6552..6568    -  promoter       copia promoter (fragment): strong promoter from the Drosophila transposable element copia (Sinclair et al., 1986)
