[The description below was written by a language model from this plasmid's Addgene catalogue record and pLannotate feature annotations shown in this document.]
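Description:
actc1b-mKate2-rab3db is a zebrafish expression plasmid of about 9.6 kb, made by Gateway recombination into the destination vector pDEST-actc1b-mKate2-ccdb. It expresses the small GTPase rab3db as a red fluorescent fusion protein specifically in muscle. It is maintained in E. coli through a high-copy ColE1/pUC-type origin and selected with ampicillin via the β-lactamase gene. Remnants of a pBluescript-type backbone are also annotated, including lac promoter/operator elements, a T3 promoter, an MCS fragment and a partial M13 origin.

The expression cassette is bounded by Gateway recombination scars. An unannotated stretch of roughly 4 kb lies between attB4 and attB1, which is where the actc1b muscle promoter named in the record would be expected to sit. The feature table does not label this region, and the short "copia promoter" hit within it is probably spurious. After attB1 comes the mKate2 coding sequence, a monomeric far-red fluorescent protein. It is joined across the attB2 site to the rab3db open reading frame, so mKate2 sits at the N terminus of the Rab. The annotation tool labels this ORF by homology to human RAB3D, but the record gives its source as D. rerio. An attB3 site and an SV40 polyadenylation signal close the transcription unit.

A short match to medaka tyrosinase lies upstream of the cassette. This is the kind of hit that Tol2 transposon sequence can produce, but no transposon arms are explicitly annotated. The depositor and sequencing-derived records show the same features in the same order, and they differ only in start point and by a few nucleotides in length. The construct is suited to imaging rab3db localisation in live zebrafish muscle fibres. The associated publication describes an in vivo cell biological screen on T-tubule formation.
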