Addgene plasmid #109639: actc1b-mKate2-rab3db
Purpose: Muscle specific zebrafish expression of mKate2 fused to rab3db
Depositing lab: Rob Parton. Depositing organization: University of Queensland, Institute for Molecular Bioscience. Publication: In vivo cell biological screening identifies an endocytic capture mechanism for T-tubule formation. Hall TE, Martel N, Ariotti N, Xiong Z, Lo HP, Ferguson C, Rae J, Lim YW, Parton RG. Nat Commun. 2020 Jul 24;11(1):3711. doi: 10.1038/s41467-020-17486-w. PubMed 32709891.
Backbone
  Vector backbone: pDEST-actc1b-mKate2-ccdb
  Vector type: Zebrafish plasmids
Growth in bacteria
  Bacterial resistance: Ampicillin, 100 μg/mL
  Growth temperature: 37°C
  Growth strain: DH5alpha
  Copy number: High Copy
Gene/Insert
  Gene/Insert name: rab3db
  Species: D. rerio (zebrafish)
  Entrez Gene: rab3db (a.k.a. zgc:86892)
  Tag / fusion protein: mKate2 (N terminal on insert)
  Cloning method: Gateway Cloning
Terms and licenses: Academic/Nonprofit Terms; Industry Terms: Not Available to Industry
How to cite: actc1b-mKate2-rab3db was a gift from Rob Parton (Addgene plasmid # 109639 ; http://n2t.net/addgene:109639 ; RRID:Addgene_109639)
